>Addgene plasmid #236580 | pTW2156 | addgene full sequence | sequence record 471219 | Addgene NGS Result
TTGATCGCCCGCGACACGACAAAGGCCGCTTGTAGCCTTCCATCCGTGACCTCAATGCGCTGCTTAACCA
GCTCCACCAGGTCGGCGGTGGCCCATATGTCGTAAGGGCTTGGCTGCACCGGAATCAGCACGAAGTCGGC
TGCCTTGATCGCGGACACAGCCAAGTCCGCCGCCTGGGGCGCTCCGTCGATCACTACGAAGTCGCGCCGG
CCGATGGCCTTCACGTCGCGGTCAATCGTCGGGCGGTCGATGCCGACAACGGTTAGCGGTTGATCTTCCC
GCACGGCCGCCCAATCGCGGGCACTGCCCTGGGGATCGGAATCGACTAACAGAACATCGGCCCCGGCGAG
TTGCAGGGCGCGGGCTAGATGGGTTGCGATGGTCGTCTTGCCTGACCCGCCTTTCTGGTTAAGTACAGCG
ATAACCTTCATGCGTTCCCCTTGCGTATTTGTTTATTTACTCATCGCATCATATACGCAGCGACCGCATG
ACGCAAGCTGTTTTACTCAAATACACATCACCTTTTTAGACGGCGGCGCTCGGTTTCTTCAGCGGCCAAG
CTGGCCGGCCAGGCCGCCAGCTTGGCATCAGACAAACCGGCCAGGATTTCATGCAGCCGCACGGTTGAGA
CGTGCGCGGGCGGCTCGAACACGTACCCGGCCGCGATCATCTCCGCCTCGATCTCTTCGGTAATGAAAAA
CGGTTCGTCCTGGCCGTCCTGGTGCGGTTTCATGCTTGTTCCTCTTGGCGTTCATTCTCGGCGGCCGCCA
GGGCGTCGGCCTCGGTCAATGCGTCCTCACGGAAGGCACCGCGCCGCCTGGCCTCGGTGGGCGTCACTTC
CTCGCTGCGCTCAAGTGCGCGGTACAGGGTCGAGCGATGCACGCCAAGCAGTGCAGCCGCCTCTTTCACG
GTGCGGCCTTCCTGGTCGATCAGCTCGCGGGCGTGCGCGATCTGTGCCGGGGTGAGGGTAGGGCGGGGGC
CAAACTTCACGCCTCGGGCCTTGGCGGCCTCGCGCCCGCTCCGGGTGCGGTCGATGATTAGGGAACGCTC
GAACTCGGCAATGCCGGCGAACACGGTCAACACCATGCGGCCGGCCGGCGTGGTGGTGTCGGCCCACGGC
TCTGCCAGGCTACGCAGGCCCGCGCCGGCCTCCTGGATGCGCTCGGCAATGTCCAGTAGGTCGCGGGTGC
TGCGGGCCAGGCGGTCTAGCCTGGTCACTGTCACAACGTCGCCAGGGCGTAGGTGGTCAAGCATCCTGGC
CAGCTCCGGGCGGTCGCGCCTGGTGCCGGTGATCTTCTCGGAAAACAGCTTGGTGCAGCCGGCCGCGTGC
AGTTCGGCCCGTTGGTTGGTCAAGTCCTGGTCGTCGGTGCTGACGCGGGCATAGCCCAGCAGGCCAGCGG
CGGCGCTCTTGTTCATGGCGTAATGTCTCCGGTTCTAGTCGCAAGTATTCTACTTTATGCGACTAAAACA
CGCGACAAGAAAACGCCAGGAAAAGGGCAGGGCGGCAGCCTGTCGCGTAACTTAGGACTTGTGCGACATG
TCGTTTTCAGAAGACGGCTGCACTGAACGTCAGAAGCCGACTGCACTATAGCAGCGGAGGGGTTGGATCA
AAGTACTTTGATCCCGAGGGGAACCCTGTGGTTGGCATGCACATACAAATGGACGAACGGATAAACCTTT
TCACGCCCTTTTAAATATCCGATTATTCTAATAAACGCTCTTTTCTCTTAGGTTTACCCGCCAATATATC
CTGTCAAACACTGATAGTTTAATTCCCGATCTAGTAACATAGATGACACCGCGCGCGATAATTTATCCTA
GTTTGCGCGCTATATTTTGTTTTCTATCGCGTATTAAATGTATAATTGCGGGACTCTAATCATAAAAACC
CATCTCATAAATAACGTCATGCATTACATGTTAATTATTACATGCTTAACGTAATTCAACAGAAATTATA
TGATAATCATCGCAAGACCGGCAACAGGATTCAATCTTAAGAAACTTTATTGCCAAATGTTTGAACGATC
GGGGAAATTCGAGCTGGTCACCTGTAATTCACACGTGGTGGTGGTGGTGGTGGCTAGCGTTCTCCCGTTT
CGTCCTTTAGGGACTCGTCAGTGTACTGATATAAGTACAGACGGGCGTAATAACGCTTACGTAGGCGAGG
GGTTTTACCCCTTTTGCCTTTGTAACCATCATCACTTTAAAAGTACTTACTCACCCCCCAACAATCTCTT
AGCCGCGAGGCTTTTTCAGATCGTTGAGAATTTTAATAAAATACAAATAAAATAACAACACAAACAAAGT
CCGTTCCCCTATGGTAAGACAATGAGTCGGCCAAACGCCGATCTCAAACAGTCTATACACAGAAACAGAT
AACAATTTAAAATAAAATCAAAAAGAAAATTAAATTACAAAAGACTTACCGATCAATCAAGATCAGTCGA
GAATGTCAATCTCGTAGGTTTAAATTGAACCTAAAACTTCAGACACGGATCTACTTAAAGAACCGTAGTT
TAATGTCTTCGGGACATGCCCGGGTGCTTCCGGCGGGGCTCGAACCCGCGACCTTCGGCTCATAAGACCA
ACGCTCTAACCAACTGAGCTACGGGTCCCATTCGCCATGCCGAAGCATGTTGCCCAGCCGGCGCCAGCGA
GGAGGCTGGGACCATGCCGGCCCCAAGAGATTAACTTCTTGAAACTCTCATGACTAAAGTCACGAGATTC
TTGGGAACAGAGCATACTTACCGGCTTATTTCTTTGCCGGCAGAGGTTTCTCTTGTTTACCAAGCTACCC
CCGCAATTCCTGCGGTTCCTGTTTGCTTCTGTATTGCTAAGACCCCGGAGTCAGAGCTCTTATCCTGAGT
CCCTCAGCCAGTATATTTCTTGCTGCATTGACGTCACGGTCATGGTGGGCATGACAAACAGGACAGGTCC
ACTCCCTTACATGGAGAGGCTTCTTCCTGTCCTTGTGGCCGCACTCTGAGCATATCTGACTTGACGGAAA
CCATCTGCTTATCCTGATGACTTCTTTTCCATACCAGGAAGCCTTGTACTGCAGTTTCGATACAAGGCTC
GTCCATGATACATCAGAGATGCTTTTTGCCAGTTTATGATTGCGCATCATGCCCTTAACGTTAAGGTCCT
CGATACAGATGATATCGTGGTTTTTGACTATCTCTGTACTGAGTTTGTTAAGATATTCTTTTCGCTGGTT
TGCAACCTTTTCATAAAGTCTCGCTACCTTCCGCCTTTGCTTCTGATAGTTCCTGGCTTCAGAAAGGGAA
ATGCCCCTTTTCTCCGCAGCAAGTGCACGCCTTGCAAGCTTTCGCTGCTCCCGTCTAAGCCTTTCTTCCA
TTTGCCTGGTAAAATGATTGTTGTCATGCCTGCTTCCGTCTGACATAACCGCAAAGTCAATGATTCCGAG
GTCAATTCCGACAGATGAGTCAGTCTTTGGCAATTCACAGATCTCCTCTTCGCATAGGATCGATACGAAG
AATTTCCCGCTCGATTTCCTTCGTACTGTGGCATTCAGTATACGGCCTTTCATCTCCCTACTGTCTGCAA
ACTTGACAAGGCCCAGCTTAGGCAGCTTCAGACAATTTCCGGAAACTGCGATGTTGTTGTTCGTATATTG
TGTCGTGTAGCTTTGCCTCGGGCTCTTCTTGCTCTTGAACTGGGGATGCTCGTTCTGTCCTTTGAAAAAG
CGGGAGAAGGCGTCCGACAGGTTACGAAGCGAATTCTGGAGCGAGAACTTATCCACTTCACAAAGCCATA
CTGTTTCCGGGTCCCTCTTAAGCTTTGTCAGAAGTTTGGAGCATGCGTAATAAGTCAGACCTTTTCCGGT
CTCCTCATATTCCTTGTTCCAAAGTTCCAGGAAATGGTTGTATACATACCTTGAACTGCCTATTGTCTTG
GCAATCAGTGTTTCCTGCTTCTTATCTGGATAGATACGGTATTCATAGGCTTTATGCTGCAGCATAGCAG
CTGGAACTCCGTGGATTCCAACCTTTCTCTTCTTCTTTGGAGCCATCTTATCATCATCATCCTTGTAATC
CTTATCATCATCATCCTTGTAATCCATCTCGTTAACTCGGGTAAGTGATACAGTGACCAGTAGGTCAGCA
AACCGAGTTGTCAAATTTTTAATAACAGAATGATAGACTCTATCAACGAGAGACAAATCAGTATAATTAT
GCTCTTAATTAAGATAACTTAATTAACTTAACACTTTCTCTAAAGATAGTGTGAAACCCCAGAACAAGAT
GCTCAGCCTGTTCTTGCGCATGTATTACTACAGCGTTTTTAACCTTGTGTGCCGAAACTCAAATGCTACC
AACGACACTGACGTCAATGGTAAAGGAAATTCCCTCAAATTAGTCACAATTAGCCCTATTTAGATGTCGC
TAATGGCATCAGTGAATATGGTATCACCCACCCTCTGAATTTCACAGAGATCTCAACAGAGTTCACGTCC
TTAAATCCCTAGGGATTAGGACGTATCGGACCTCCACTCGCTGGAGGCGGTGCAGATGAACTAGCAGCTG
CTCCACCAAACTTAATCCCGAATACTTTCTCAAAGTTCCTTCGGTAATAACTCTTCAACTCCATGTTCTC
TAACGAAGTTAGAGATTTGTGGAAAGCTGTAGAGGCATCATCGAATTTGTAATAAGTGTACAAGTCTTCT
TCCAAAGTCGAGCCAGTGTTCGCCTTGGTAGTAGTAGTACTCCCTTGGTTCGTCGTAACCGTTGTGTTTG
GATTCGCAGGAATATTTGTAACACCCGCCACTGCATTCTTCTCATCAGCTCGTCTCTTGAACGCTGAAGC
GTTCTGAATCACACCAAGAGCACTGTTAGCCCGTGAGTCTAAAAGGAAATACACCTTCTTATCTGGAAAC
TGCTCATATGGTGAATAAGGACACTGTCTATTCAGTGCCGCTAGTAACCCAGTGATCTCATCTCTACCAG
ACTGTAGTGCAAATTTTATGCTGTGTAACTTCTTCAACAGATCTTTCCACGAAACTGATTCCACCCAAGA
ATCGTCCATCAAGTCAGCAGGACCGCCCGACTTGTCAAATGATTCATCGTACATATCTCCCATGTTGATT
AGCGCAAGTGATTCAGTAACCTGTAGTTCAACAAGTCTAATCGTCCAAATTAAAATGATCTTATCAGCAG
ACACAAGTATTATATTTATGCCATCTCTAATGATAACATTAAAGACTTAGCTAGTTTTCTCTAAAGAAAC
TAGCAAAACCCCAACGTCCGTTTAGACGCTTGCGTAGGAGAAGTTAATTAAAACGACCCCATCGTTTTTG
CGGTAGCGATTAAAACCACCACCTTTCTTTCATTGCTACTTTCGTAAGCGATACGTCTCAGGTTTTCCTT
TGTATGAGAAGACAAGTGCTTTCTTACTAACCTAAAGAACCGAAACCCAAAGTAACATTTCAAAGATAAG
CACACCAGTCACTTTCCCGTACGGTACTAAGCTGGATAGTTCAAAAAGAAATATTACACTGACAAAAACC
TCGTCAGGGAGAGGGATAAAGGCTGTGTTGGATAAGGACGTTCTACCGTATTCTCCAACTTGTCAATTAG
TACATTCTACTGCGATCACTGACATACCCCAGCCAGGGCAACACCATAGGTGCAATGTTTTATCCTCTCC
AAATGAAATGAACTTCCTTATATAGAGGAAGGGTCTTGCGAAGGATAGTGGGATTGTGCGTCATCCCTTA
CGTCAGTGGAGATATCACATCAATCCACTTGCTTTGAAGACGTGGTTGGAACGTCTTCTTTTTCCACGAT
GTTCCTCGTGGGTGGGGGTCCATCTTTGGGACCACTGTCGGTAGAGGCATCTTGAACGATAGCCTTTCCT
TTATCGCAATGATGGCATTTGTAGAAGCCATCTTCCTTTTCTACTGTCCTTTCGATGAAGTGACAGATAG
CTGGGCAATGGAATCCGAGGAGGTTTCCCGATATTACCCTTTGTTGAAAAGTCTCAATAGCCCTCTGGTC
TTCTGAGACTGTATCTTTGATATTCTTGGAGTAGACGAGAGTGTCGTGCTCCACCATGTTGACCATCACA
TCAATCCACTTGCTTTGAAGACGTGGTTGGAACGTCTTCTTTTTCCACGATGTTCCTCGTGGGTGGGGGT
CCATCTTTGGGACCACTGTCGGTAGAGGCATCTTGAACGATAGCCTTTCCTTTATCGCAATGATGGCATT
TGTAGAAGCCATCTTCCTTTTCTACTGTCCTTTCGATGAAGTGACAGATAGCTGGGCAATGGAATCCGAG
GAGGTTTCCCGATATTACCCTTTGTTGAAAAGTCTCAATAGCCCTCTGGTCTTCTGAGACTGTATCTTTG
ATATTCTTGGAGTAGACGAGAGTGTCGTGCTCCACCATGTTGACCTGCAGGCATGCAAGCTTGGCGCGCC
GGGCCCAACATGGTGGCCTAGGAATTAATTCGGCGTTAATTCAGTACATTAAAAACGTCCGCAATGTGTT
ATTAAGTTGTCTAAGCGTCAATTTGTTTACACCACAATATATCCTGCCACCAGCCAGCCAACAGCTCCCC
GACCGGCAGCTCGGCACAAAATCACCACTCGATACAGGCAGCCCATCAGTCCGGGACGGCGTCAGCGGGA
GAGCCGTTGTAAGGCGGCAGACTTTGCTCATGTTACCGATGCTATTCGGAAGAACGGCAACTAAGCTGCC
GGGTTTGAAACACGGATGATCTCGCGGAGGGTAGCATGTTGATTGTAACGATGACAGAGCGTTGCTGCCT
GTGATCACCGCGGTTTCAAAATCGGCTCCGTCGATACTATGTTATACGCCAACTTTGAAAACAACTTTGA
AAAAGCTGTTTTCTGGTATTTAAGGTTTTAGAATGCAAGGAACAGTGAATTGGAGTTCGTCTTGTTATAA
TTAGCTTCTTGGGGTATCTTTAAATACTGTAGAAAAGAGGAAGGAAATAATAAATGGCTAAAATGAGAAT
ATCACCGGAATTGAAAAAACTGATCGAAAAATACCGCTGCGTAAAAGATACGGAAGGAATGTCTCCTGCT
AAGGTATATAAGCTGGTGGGAGAAAATGAAAACCTATATTTAAAAATGACGGACAGCCGGTATAAAGGGA
CCACCTATGATGTGGAACGGGAAAAGGACATGATGCTATGGCTGGAAGGAAAGCTGCCTGTTCCAAAGGT
CCTGCACTTTGAACGGCATGATGGCTGGAGCAATCTGCTCATGAGTGAGGCCGATGGCGTCCTTTGCTCG
GAAGAGTATGAAGATGAACAAAGCCCTGAAAAGATTATCGAGCTGTATGCGGAGTGCATCAGGCTCTTTC
ACTCCATCGACATATCGGATTGTCCCTATACGAATAGCTTAGACAGCCGCTTAGCCGAATTGGATTACTT
ACTGAATAACGATCTGGCCGATGTGGATTGCGAAAACTGGGAAGAAGACACTCCATTTAAAGATCCGCGC
GAGCTGTATGATTTTTTAAAGACGGAAAAGCCCGAAGAGGAACTTGTCTTTTCCCACGGCGACCTGGGAG
ACAGCAACATCTTTGTGAAAGATGGCAAAGTAAGTGGCTTTATTGATCTTGGGAGAAGCGGCAGGGCGGA
CAAGTGGTATGACATTGCCTTCTGCGTCCGGTCGATCAGGGAGGATATCGGGGAAGAACAGTATGTCGAG
CTATTTTTTGACTTACTGGGGATCAAGCCTGATTGGGAGAAAATAAAATATTATATTTTACTGGATGAAT
TGTTTTAGTACCTAGAATGCATGACCAAAATCCCTTAACGCTGAGAGATCCCCTCATAATTTCCCCAAAA
CGTAACCATGTGTGAATAGATTTTGAGTAAGCAGGGTTGCAGCCACGAGTGAGTCTTCCCTTGTTATTGT
GTAGCCAGAATGCCGCAAAACTTCCATGCCTAAGCGAACTGTTGAGAGTACGTTTCGATTTCTGACTGTG
TTAGCCTGGAAGTGCTTGTCCCAACCTTGTTTCTGAGCATGAACGCCCGCAAGCCAACATGTTAGTTGAA
GCATCAGGGCGATTAGCAGCATGATATCAAAACGCTCTGAGCTGCTCGTTCGGCTATGGCGTAGGCCTAG
TCCGTAGGCAGGACTTTTCAAGTCTCGGAAGGTTTCTTCAATCTGCATTCGCTTCGAATAGATATTAACA
AGTTGTTTGGGTGTTCGAATTTCAACAGGTAAGTTAGTTGCTAGAATCCATGGCTCCTTTGCCGACGCTG
AGTAGATTTTAGGTGACGGGTGGTGACAATGAGTCCGTGTCGAGCGCTGATTTTTTCGGCCTTTAGAGCG
AGATTTATACAATAGAATTTGGCATGAGATTGGATTGCTTTTAGTCAGCCTCTTATAGCCTAAAGTCTTT
GAGTGACTAGATGACATATCATGTAAGTTGCTGATAGGTTTCCAGTTTTCCGCTCCTAGGTCTGCATATT
GTACTTTTCCTCTTACTCGACTTAACCAGTACCAACCCAGCTTCTCAACGGATTTATACCATGGCACTTT
AAAGCCAGCATCACTGACAATGAGCGGTGTGGTGTTACTCGGTAGAATGCTCGCAAGGTCGGCTAGAAAT
TGGTCATGAGCTTTCTTTGAACATTGCTCTGAAAGCGGGAACGCTTTCTCATAAAGAGTAACAGAACGAC
CGTGTAGTGCGACTGAAGCTCGCAATACCATAAGCCGTTTTTGCTCACGGATATCAGACCAGTCAACAAG
TACAATGGGCATCGTATTGCCCGAACAGATAAAGCTAGCATGCCAACGGTATACAGCGAGTCGCTCTTTG
TGGAGGTGACGATTACCTAACAATCGGTCGATTCGTTTGATGTTATGTTTTGTTCTCGCTTTGGTTGGCA
GGTTACGGCCAAGTTCGGTAAGAGTGAGAGTTTTACAGTCAAGTAAGGCGTGGCAAGCCAACGTTAAGCT
GTTGAGTCGTTTTAAGTGTAATTCGGGGCAGAATTGGTAAAGAGAGTCGTGTAAAATATCGAGTTCGCAC
ATTTTGTTGTCTGATTATTGATTTTTGGCGAAACCATTTGATCATATGACAAGATGTGTATCTACCTTAA
CTTAATGATTTTGATAAAAATCATTAGGGGATTCATCAGCCCTTAACGTGAGTTTTCGTTCCACTGAGCG
TCAGACCCCGTAGAAAAGATCAAAGGATCTTCTTGAGATCCTTTTTTTCTGCGCGTAATCTGCTGCTTGC
AAACAAAAAAACCACCGCTACCAGCGGTGGTTTGTTTGCCGGATCAAGAGCTACCAACTCTTTTTCCGAA
GGTAACTGGCTTCAGCAGAGCGCAGATACCAAATACTGTCCTTCTAGTGTAGCCGTAGTTAGGCCACCAC
TTCAAGAACTCTGTAGCACCGCCTACATACCTCGCTCTGCTAATCCTGTTACCAGTGGCTGCTGCCAGTG
GCGATAAGTCGTGTCTTACCGGGTTGGACTCAAGACGATAGTTACCGGATAAGGCGCAGCGGTCGGGCTG
AACGGGGGGTTCGTGCACACAGCCCAGCTTGGAGCGAACGACCTACACCGAACTGAGATACCTACAGCGT
GAGCTATGAGAAAGCGCCACGCTTCCCGAAGGGAGAAAGGCGGACAGGTATCCGGTAAGCGGCAGGGTCG
GAACAGGAGAGCGCACGAGGGAGCTTCCAGGGGGAAACGCCTGGTATCTTTATAGTCCTGTCGGGTTTCG
CCACCTCTGACTTGAGCGTCGATTTTTGTGATGCTCGTCAGGGGGGCGGAGCCTATGGAAAAACGCCAGC
AACGCGGCCTTTTTACGGTTCCTGGCCTTTTGCTGGCCTTTTGCTCACATGTTCTTTCCTGCGTTATCCC
CTGATTCTGTGGATAACCGTATTACCGCCTTTGAGTGAGCTGATACCGCTCGCCGCAGCCGAACGACCGA
GCGCAGCGAGTCAGTGAGCGAGGAAGCGGAAGAGCGCCTGATGCGGTATTTTCTCCTTACGCATCTGTGC
GGTATTTCACACCGCATATGGTGCACTCTCAGTACAATCTGCTCTGATGCCGCATAGTTAAGCCAGTATA
CACTCCGCTATCGCTACGTGACTGGGTCATGGCTGCGCCCCGACACCCGCCAACACCCGCTGACGCGCCC
TGACGGGCTTGTCTGCTCCCGGCATCCGCTTACAGACAAGCTGTGACCGTCTCCGGGAGCTGCATGTGTC
AGAGGTTTTCACCGTCATCACCGAAACGCGCGAGGCAGGGTGCCTTGATGTGGGCGCCGGCGGTCGAGTG
GCGACGGCGCGGCTTGTCCGCGCCCTGGTAGATTGCCTGGCCGTAGGCCAGCCATTTTTGAGCGGCCAGC
GGCCGCGATAGGCCGACGCGAAGCGGCGGGGCGTAGGGAGCGCAGCGACCGAAGGGTAGGCGCTTTTTGC
AGCTCTTCGGCTGTGCGCTGGCCAGACAGTTATGCACAGGCCAGGCGGGTTTTAAGAGTTTTAATAAGTT
TTAAAGAGTTTTAGGCGGAAAAATCGCCTTTTTTCTCTTTTATATCAGTCACTTACATGTGTGACCGGTT
CCCAATGTACGGCTTTGGGTTCCCAATGTACGGGTTCCGGTTCCCAATGTACGGCTTTGGGTTCCCAATG
TACGTGCTATCCACAGGAAAGAGACCTTTTCGACCTTTTTCCCCTGCTAGGGCAATTTGCCCTAGCATCT
GCTCCGTACATTAGGAACCGGCGGATGCTTCGCCCTCGATCAGGTTGCGGTAGCGCATGACTAGGATCGG
GCCAGCCTGCCCCGCCTCCTCCTTCAAATCGTACTCCGGCAGGTCATTTGACCCGATCAGCTTGCGCACG
GTGAAACAGAACTTCTTGAACTCTCCGGCGCTGCCACTGCGTTCGTAGATCGTCTTGAACAACCATCTGG
CTTCTGCCTTGCCTGCGGCGCGGCGTGCCAGGCGGTAGAGAAAACGGCCGATGCCGGGATCGATCAAAAA
GTAATCGGGGTGAACCGTCAGCACGTCCGGGTTCTTGCCTTCTGTGATCTCGCGGTACATCCAATCAGCT
AGCTCGATCTCGATGTACTCCGGCCGCCCGGTTTCGCTCTTTACGATCTTGTAGCGGCTAATCAAGGCTT
CACCCTCGGATACCGTCACCAGGCGGCCGTTCTTGGCCTTCTTCGTACGCTGCATGGCAACGTGCGTGGT
GTTTAACCGAATGCAGGTTTCTACCAGGTCGTCTTTCTGCTTTCCGCCATCGGCTCGCCGGCAGAACTTG
AGTACGTCCGCAACGTGTGGACGGAACACGCGGCCGGGCTTGTCTCCCTTCCCTTCCCGGTATCGGTTCA
TGGATTCGGTTAGATGGGAAACCGCCATCAGTACCAGGTCGTAATCCCACACACTGGCCATGCCGGCCGG
CCCTGCGGAAACCTCTACGTGCCCGTCTGGAAGCTCGTAGCGGATCACCTCGCCAGCTCGTCGGTCACGC
TTCGACAGACGGAAAACGGCCACGTCCATGATGCTGCGACTATCGCGGGTGCCCACGTCATAGAGCATCG
GAACGAAAAAATCTGGTTGCTCGTCGCCCTTGGGCGGCTTCCTAATCGACGGCGCACCGGCTGCCGGCGG
TTGCCGGGATTCTTTGCGGATTCGATCAGCGGCCGCTTGCCACGATTCACCGGGGCGTGCTTCTGCCTCG
ATGCGTTGCCGCTGGGCGGCCTGCGCGGCCTTCAACTTCTCCACCAGGTCATCACCCAGCGCCGCGCCGA
TTTGTACCGGGCCGGATGGTTTGCGACCGCTCACGCCGATTCCTCGGGCTTGGGGGTTCCAGTGCCATTG
CAGGGCCGGCAGGCAACCCAGCCGCTTACGCCTGGCCAACCGCCCGTTCCTCCACACATGGGGCATTCCA
CGGCGTCGGTGCCTGGTTGTTCTTGATTTTCCATGCCGCCTCCTTTAGCCGCTAAAATTCATCTACTCAT
TTATTCATTTGCTCATTTACTCTGGTAGCTGCGCGATGTATTCAGATAGCAGCTCGGTAATGGTCTTGCC
TTGGCGTACCGCGTACATCTTCAGCTTGGTGTGATCCTCCGCCGGCAACTGAAAGTTGACCCGCTTCATG
GCTGGCGTGTCTGCCAGGCTGGCCAACGTTGCAGCCTTGCTGCTGCGTGCGCTCGGACGGCCGGCACTTA
GCGTGTTTGTGCTTTTGCTCATTTTCTCTTTACCTCATTAACTCAAATGAGTTTTGATTTAATTTCAGCG
GCCAGCGCCTGGACCTCGCGGGCAGCGTCGCCCTCGGGTTCTGATTCAAGAACGGTTGTGCCGGCGGCGG
CAGTGCCTGGGTAGCTCACGCGCTGCGTGATACGGGACTCAAGAATGGGCAGCTCGTACCCGGCCAGCGC
CTCGGCAACCTCACCGCCGATGCGCGTGCCT
Features (pLannotate 1.2.2; 20 found; start..end, strand, type, name):
    991..1392    -  CDS            Y4CG_SINFN (fragment): Protein inferred from homology: Swiss-Prot protein existence level 3. From Sinorhizobium fredii (strain NBRC 101917 / NGR234).
   1732..1756    -  misc_feature   RB T-DNA repeat: right border repeat from nopaline C58 T-DNA
   1778..2030    -  terminator     NOS terminator: nopaline synthase terminator and poly(A) signal
   2065..2083    -  CDS            9xHis (fragment): 9xHis affinity tag
   2091..2146    -  ncRNA          Hammerhead 3: Accession: RF00008 - Hammerhead ribozyme (type III)
   2142..2181    -  ncRNA          TLS-PK6: Accession: RF01101 - Pseudoknot of tRNA-like structure
   2544..2617    -  ncRNA          tRNA: Accession: RF00005 - tRNA
   4037..4084    -  CDS            2xFLAG: two tandem FLAG® epitope tags
   4492..5103    -  CDS            CP: CAPSD_TRVPP - Experimental evidence at protein level: Swiss-Prot protein existence level 1. Capsid protein self-assembles to form rod-shaped virions about 22 nm in diameter with a central canal enclosing the viral genomic RNA. From Tobacco rattle virus (isolate PpK20) (TRV).
   5663..6337    -  promoter       CaMV 35S promoter (enhanced): cauliflower mosaic virus 35S promoter with a duplicated enhancer region
   6412..6432    +  misc_feature   MCS (fragment): pUC18/19 multiple cloning site
   6535..6559    -  misc_feature   LB T-DNA repeat: left border repeat from nopaline C58 T-DNA
   6984..7778    +  CDS            KanR: aminoglycoside phosphotransferase; aphA-3; confers resistance to kanamycin
   9024..9093    +  ncRNA          RNA-OUT: Accession: RF00240 - RNA-OUT
   9203..9791    +  rep_origin     ori: high-copy-number ColE1/pMB1/pBR322/pUC origin of replication
   9977..10117   -  misc_feature   bom: basis of mobility region from pBR322
  10219..10258   -  CDS            rop (fragment): Rop protein, which maintains plasmids at low copy number; rop
  10461..10655   -  rep_origin     pVS1 oriV: origin of replication for the Pseudomonas plasmid pVS1 (Heeb et al., 2000)
  10721..11794   -  CDS            pVS1 RepA: replication protein from the Pseudomonas plasmid pVS1 (Heeb et al., 2000)
  12223..431     -  CDS            pVS1 StaA (across the origin): stability protein from the Pseudomonas plasmid pVS1 (Heeb et al., 2000)
