[The description below was written by a language model from this plasmid's Addgene catalogue record and pLannotate feature annotations shown in this document.]
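Description:
pTW2156 is a plant-expression binary T-DNA plasmid that carries an engineered tobacco rattle virus RNA2 (TRV2) cassette for delivering the compact RNA-guided nuclease ISYmu1 TnpB. The record labels the design "Architecture_B" and names the guide "CHLl1 gRNA6". The backbone has the hallmarks of a pCAMBIA-type binary vector. A ColE1/pMB1-family origin with the pBR322 bom region supports replication in E. coli. The pVS1 oriV, RepA and StaA functions provide replication and stable maintenance in Agrobacterium. A kanamycin resistance gene (aphA-3) on the backbone, outside the T-DNA borders, provides bacterial selection. No plant selectable marker is annotated.

Between the nopaline-type left and right border repeats, an enhanced CaMV 35S promoter with a duplicated enhancer drives transcription of the viral cDNA. That cDNA includes the TRV coat protein gene. A 2xFLAG epitope annotation follows, presumably tagging the TnpB nuclease, although the TnpB coding sequence and its guide RNA were not themselves recognised by the automated annotation. Further downstream lie a tRNA-like element, the TRV 3' tRNA-like-structure pseudoknot, a hammerhead-type ribozyme that would trim the transcript to a defined viral 3' end, and the NOS terminator. tRNA-like sequences of this kind are commonly added to viral cargo to promote RNA mobility, but the record does not state that role here. The short 9xHis fragment is probably an annotation artefact.

According to the associated publication title, constructs of this series are used for viral delivery of a genome editor to obtain transgene-free germline edits in Arabidopsis. In practice this would mean agroinoculation together with a TRV1 partner plasmid.
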