Addgene plasmid #236580: pTW2156
Purpose: ISYmu1 CHLl1 gRNA6 TRV2 Architecture_B
Depositing lab: Steven Jacobsen. Depositing organization: University of California, Los Angeles (UCLA). Publication: Viral delivery of an RNA-guided genome editor for transgene-free germline editing in Arabidopsis. Weiss T, Kamalu M, Shi H, Li Z, Amerasekera J, Zhong Z, Adler BA, Song MM, Vohra K, Wirnowski G, Chitkara S, Ambrose C, Steinmetz N, Sridharan A, Sahagun D, Banfield JF, Doudna JA, Jacobsen SE. Nat Plants. 2025 Apr 22. doi: 10.1038/s41477-025-01989-9. PubMed 40263581.
Backbone
  Vector backbone: T-DNA
  Vector type: Plant Expression
Growth in bacteria
  Bacterial resistance: Kanamycin, 50 μg/mL
  Growth temperature: 37°C
  Growth strain: DH5alpha
  Copy number: Unknown
Gene/Insert
  Gene/Insert name: ISYmu1 TnpB
Terms and licenses: Academic/Nonprofit Terms; Industry Terms: Not Available to Industry
Depositor comments: Please visit https://doi.org/10.1101/2024.07.17.603964 for bioRxiv preprint.
How to cite: pTW2156 was a gift from Steven Jacobsen (Addgene plasmid # 236580 ; http://n2t.net/addgene:236580 ; RRID:Addgene_236580)
